Addgene plasmid #127126: px458_2A_GFP_sgRNA_NEMF
Depositing lab: Thomas Tuschl. Publication: The G3BP1-Family-USP10 Deubiquitinase Complex Rescues Ubiquitinated 40S Subunits of Ribosomes Stalled in Translation from Lysosomal Degradation. Meyer C, Garzia A, Morozov P, Molina H, Tuschl T. Mol Cell. 2020 Mar 19;77(6):1193-1205.e5. doi: 10.1016/j.molcel.2019.12.024. Epub 2020 Jan 24. PubMed 31981475.
Backbone
  Vector backbone: px458_2A_GFP_sgRNA
  Vector type: CRISPR
Growth in bacteria
  Bacterial resistance: Ampicillin, 100 μg/mL
  Growth temperature: 37°C
  Growth strain: DH5alpha
  Copy number: Unknown
Gene/Insert
  Gene/Insert name: gRNA NEMF
  gRNA/shRNA sequence: CTAGACGGCATCATATTCTT
  Species: H. sapiens (human)
  Entrez Gene: NEMF (a.k.a. IDDSAPN, NY-CO-1, RQC2, SDCCAG1)
  Cloning method: Restriction Enzyme; 5′ cloning site Unknown (unknown if destroyed); 3′ cloning site Unknown (unknown if destroyed)
Terms and licenses: Academic/Nonprofit Terms; Industry Terms: Not Available to Industry
How to cite: px458_2A_GFP_sgRNA_NEMF was a gift from Thomas Tuschl (Addgene plasmid # 127126 ; http://n2t.net/addgene:127126 ; RRID:Addgene_127126)
