[The description below was written by a language model from this plasmid's Addgene catalogue record and pLannotate feature annotations shown in this document.]
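Description:
px458_2A_GFP_sgRNA_NEMF is an all-in-one CRISPR/Cas9 plasmid for mammalian cells, built on the px458_2A_GFP_sgRNA backbone and carrying a single guide RNA directed against human NEMF (also known as RQC2 or SDCCAG1), a gene associated with ribosome-associated quality control. It is propagated in E. coli through a high-copy ColE1/pUC-type origin with ampicillin selection (AmpR under its own bla promoter). It also contains a filamentous phage origin, which is annotated as f1 in one sequence record and M13 in the other. The repository-sequenced record and the depositor record differ by a single nucleotide in length and otherwise give the same feature map.

The plasmid holds two expression units. A human U6 RNA polymerase III promoter drives the sgRNA. The short unannotated gap between the promoter and the Streptococcus pyogenes gRNA scaffold is where the NEMF-targeting spacer would sit, and a partial second scaffold fragment follows the full scaffold. Downstream, a hybrid promoter made of the CMV enhancer, chicken β-actin promoter and a hybrid intron drives S. pyogenes Cas9. The annotation splits Cas9 into contiguous N- and C-terminal portions that together form one full-length coding sequence, followed by a nucleoplasmin nuclear localization signal. EGFP follows, and the construct name indicates it is linked through a 2A peptide, although that element is not annotated. The unit ends in a bGH polyadenylation signal. Co-expression of EGFP lets transfected, Cas9-expressing cells be identified or sorted by fluorescence. Only one AAV2 ITR is annotated, so the table does not support use as an AAV packaging vector. The associated publication concerns the fate of 40S subunits from stalled ribosomes, which is consistent with use for disrupting NEMF in human cells.
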