Features (pLannotate 1.2.2; 19 found; start..end, strand, type, name):
      1..241     +  promoter       U6 promoter: RNA polymerase III promoter for human U6 snRNA
    271..346     +  misc_RNA       gRNA scaffold: guide RNA scaffold for the Streptococcus pyogenes CRISPR/Cas9 system
    353..396     +  misc_RNA       gRNA scaffold (fragment): guide RNA scaffold for the Streptococcus pyogenes CRISPR/Cas9 system
    443..728     +  enhancer       CMV enhancer: human cytomegalovirus immediate early enhancer; contains an 18-bp deletion relative to the standard CMV enhancer
    730..1007    +  promoter       chicken β-actin promoter: No description available
   1008..1236    +  intron         hybrid intron: hybrid between chicken β-actin (CBA) and minute virus of mice (MMV) introns (Gray et al., 2011)
   1374..2975    +  CDS            Cas9(N): N-terminal portion of Streptococcus pyogenes Cas9 (Zetsche et al., 2015)
   2976..5474    +  CDS            Cas9(C): C-terminal portion of Streptococcus pyogenes Cas9 (Zetsche et al., 2015)
   5475..5522    +  CDS            nucleoplasmin NLS: bipartite nuclear localization signal from nucleoplasmin
   5592..6305    +  CDS            EGFP: EGFP is a basic (constitutively fluorescent) green fluorescent protein published in 1996, derived from Aequorea victoria. It is reported to be a rapidly-maturing weak dimer with moderate acid sensitivity.
   6339..6450    +  polyA_signal   bGH poly(A) signal: bovine growth hormone polyadenylation signal
   6555..6695    +  repeat_region  AAV2 ITR: inverted terminal repeat of adeno-associated virus serotype 2 inverted
   6700..6751    -  misc_feature   bom (fragment): basis of mobility region from pBR322
   6770..7150    +  rep_origin     M13 ori (sequence partly withheld): M13 bacteriophage origin of replication; arrow indicates direction of (+) strand synthesis
   7226..7275    -  misc_feature   bom (fragment): basis of mobility region from pBR322
   7377..7412    -  CDS            rop (fragment): Rop protein, which maintains plasmids at low copy number; rop
   7507..7611    +  promoter       AmpR promoter: bla
   7612..8472    +  CDS            AmpR: β-lactamase; bla; confers resistance to ampicillin, carbenicillin, and related antibiotics
   8643..9231    +  rep_origin     ori: high-copy-number ColE1/pMB1/pBR322/pUC origin of replication
>Addgene plasmid #127126 | px458_2A_GFP_sgRNA_NEMF | depositor full sequence | sequence record 243160 | px458_2A_GFP_sgRNA_NEMF sequence 9292 bps
GAGGGCCTATTTCCCATGATTCCTTCATATTTGCATATACGATACAAGGCTGTTAGAGAGATAATTGGAA
TTAATTTGACTGTAAACACAAAGATATTAGTACAAAATACGTGACGTAGAAAGTAATAATTTCTTGGGTA
GTTTGCAGTTTTAAAATTATGTTTTAAAATGGACTATCATATGCTTACCGTAACTTGAAAGTATTTCGAT
TTCTTGGCTTTATATATCTTGTGGAAAGGACGAAACACCGCTAGACGGCATCATATTCTTGTTTTAGAGC
TAGAAATAGCAAGTTAAAATAAGGCTAGTCCGTTATCAACTTGAAAAAGTGGCACCGAGTCGGTGCTTTT
TTGTTTTAGAGCTAGAAATAGCAAGTTAAAATAAGGCTAGTCCGTTTTTAGCGCGTGCGCCAATTCTGCA
GACAAATGGCTCTAGAGGTACCCGTTACATAACTTACGGTAAATGGCCCGCCTGGCTGACCGCCCAACGA
CCCCCGCCCATTGACGTCAATAGTAACGCCAATAGGGACTTTCCATTGACGTCAATGGGTGGAGTATTTA
CGGTAAACTGCCCACTTGGCAGTACATCAAGTGTATCATATGCCAAGTACGCCCCCTATTGACGTCAATG
ACGGTAAATGGCCCGCCTGGCATTGTGCCCAGTACATGACCTTATGGGACTTTCCTACTTGGCAGTACAT
CTACGTATTAGTCATCGCTATTACCATGGTCGAGGTGAGCCCCACGTTCTGCTTCACTCTCCCCATCTCC
CCCCCCTCCCCACCCCCAATTTTGTATTTATTTATTTTTTAATTATTTTGTGCAGCGATGGGGGCGGGGG
GGGGGGGGGGGCGCGCGCCAGGCGGGGCGGGGCGGGGCGAGGGGCGGGGCGGGGCGAGGCGGAGAGGTGC
GGCGGCAGCCAATCAGAGCGGCGCGCTCCGAAAGTTTCCTTTTATGGCGAGGCGGCGGCGGCGGCGGCCC
TATAAAAAGCGAAGCGCGCGGCGGGCGGGAGTCGCTGCGACGCTGCCTTCGCCCCGTGCCCCGCTCCGCC
GCCGCCTCGCGCCGCCCGCCCCGGCTCTGACTGACCGCGTTACTCCCACAGGTGAGCGGGCGGGACGGCC
CTTCTCCTCCGGGCTGTAATTAGCTGAGCAAGAGGTAAGGGTTTAAGGGATGGTTGGTTGGTGGGGTATT
AATGTTTAATTACCTGGAGCACCTGCCTGAAATCACTTTTTTTCAGGTTGGACCGGTGCCACCATGGACT
ATAAGGACCACGACGGAGACTACAAGGATCATGATATTGATTACAAAGACGATGACGATAAGATGGCCCC
AAAGAAGAAGCGGAAGGTCGGTATCCACGGAGTCCCAGCAGCCGACAAGAAGTACAGCATCGGCCTGGAC
ATCGGCACCAACTCTGTGGGCTGGGCCGTGATCACCGACGAGTACAAGGTGCCCAGCAAGAAATTCAAGG
TGCTGGGCAACACCGACCGGCACAGCATCAAGAAGAACCTGATCGGAGCCCTGCTGTTCGACAGCGGCGA
AACAGCCGAGGCCACCCGGCTGAAGAGAACCGCCAGAAGAAGATACACCAGACGGAAGAACCGGATCTGC
TATCTGCAAGAGATCTTCAGCAACGAGATGGCCAAGGTGGACGACAGCTTCTTCCACAGACTGGAAGAGT
CCTTCCTGGTGGAAGAGGATAAGAAGCACGAGCGGCACCCCATCTTCGGCAACATCGTGGACGAGGTGGC
CTACCACGAGAAGTACCCCACCATCTACCACCTGAGAAAGAAACTGGTGGACAGCACCGACAAGGCCGAC
CTGCGGCTGATCTATCTGGCCCTGGCCCACATGATCAAGTTCCGGGGCCACTTCCTGATCGAGGGCGACC
TGAACCCCGACAACAGCGACGTGGACAAGCTGTTCATCCAGCTGGTGCAGACCTACAACCAGCTGTTCGA
GGAAAACCCCATCAACGCCAGCGGCGTGGACGCCAAGGCCATCCTGTCTGCCAGACTGAGCAAGAGCAGA
CGGCTGGAAAATCTGATCGCCCAGCTGCCCGGCGAGAAGAAGAATGGCCTGTTCGGAAACCTGATTGCCC
TGAGCCTGGGCCTGACCCCCAACTTCAAGAGCAACTTCGACCTGGCCGAGGATGCCAAACTGCAGCTGAG
CAAGGACACCTACGACGACGACCTGGACAACCTGCTGGCCCAGATCGGCGACCAGTACGCCGACCTGTTT
CTGGCCGCCAAGAACCTGTCCGACGCCATCCTGCTGAGCGACATCCTGAGAGTGAACACCGAGATCACCA
AGGCCCCCCTGAGCGCCTCTATGATCAAGAGATACGACGAGCACCACCAGGACCTGACCCTGCTGAAAGC
TCTCGTGCGGCAGCAGCTGCCTGAGAAGTACAAAGAGATTTTCTTCGACCAGAGCAAGAACGGCTACGCC
GGCTACATTGACGGCGGAGCCAGCCAGGAAGAGTTCTACAAGTTCATCAAGCCCATCCTGGAAAAGATGG
ACGGCACCGAGGAACTGCTCGTGAAGCTGAACAGAGAGGACCTGCTGCGGAAGCAGCGGACCTTCGACAA
CGGCAGCATCCCCCACCAGATCCACCTGGGAGAGCTGCACGCCATTCTGCGGCGGCAGGAAGATTTTTAC
CCATTCCTGAAGGACAACCGGGAAAAGATCGAGAAGATCCTGACCTTCCGCATCCCCTACTACGTGGGCC
CTCTGGCCAGGGGAAACAGCAGATTCGCCTGGATGACCAGAAAGAGCGAGGAAACCATCACCCCCTGGAA
CTTCGAGGAAGTGGTGGACAAGGGCGCTTCCGCCCAGAGCTTCATCGAGCGGATGACCAACTTCGATAAG
AACCTGCCCAACGAGAAGGTGCTGCCCAAGCACAGCCTGCTGTACGAGTACTTCACCGTGTATAACGAGC
TGACCAAAGTGAAATACGTGACCGAGGGAATGAGAAAGCCCGCCTTCCTGAGCGGCGAGCAGAAAAAGGC
CATCGTGGACCTGCTGTTCAAGACCAACCGGAAAGTGACCGTGAAGCAGCTGAAAGAGGACTACTTCAAG
AAAATCGAGTGCTTCGACTCCGTGGAAATCTCCGGCGTGGAAGATCGGTTCAACGCCTCCCTGGGCACAT
ACCACGATCTGCTGAAAATTATCAAGGACAAGGACTTCCTGGACAATGAGGAAAACGAGGACATTCTGGA
AGATATCGTGCTGACCCTGACACTGTTTGAGGACAGAGAGATGATCGAGGAACGGCTGAAAACCTATGCC
CACCTGTTCGACGACAAAGTGATGAAGCAGCTGAAGCGGCGGAGATACACCGGCTGGGGCAGGCTGAGCC
GGAAGCTGATCAACGGCATCCGGGACAAGCAGTCCGGCAAGACAATCCTGGATTTCCTGAAGTCCGACGG
CTTCGCCAACAGAAACTTCATGCAGCTGATCCACGACGACAGCCTGACCTTTAAAGAGGACATCCAGAAA
GCCCAGGTGTCCGGCCAGGGCGATAGCCTGCACGAGCACATTGCCAATCTGGCCGGCAGCCCCGCCATTA
AGAAGGGCATCCTGCAGACAGTGAAGGTGGTGGACGAGCTCGTGAAAGTGATGGGCCGGCACAAGCCCGA
GAACATCGTGATCGAAATGGCCAGAGAGAACCAGACCACCCAGAAGGGACAGAAGAACAGCCGCGAGAGA
ATGAAGCGGATCGAAGAGGGCATCAAAGAGCTGGGCAGCCAGATCCTGAAAGAACACCCCGTGGAAAACA
CCCAGCTGCAGAACGAGAAGCTGTACCTGTACTACCTGCAGAATGGGCGGGATATGTACGTGGACCAGGA
ACTGGACATCAACCGGCTGTCCGACTACGATGTGGACCATATCGTGCCTCAGAGCTTTCTGAAGGACGAC
TCCATCGACAACAAGGTGCTGACCAGAAGCGACAAGAACCGGGGCAAGAGCGACAACGTGCCCTCCGAAG
AGGTCGTGAAGAAGATGAAGAACTACTGGCGGCAGCTGCTGAACGCCAAGCTGATTACCCAGAGAAAGTT
CGACAATCTGACCAAGGCCGAGAGAGGCGGCCTGAGCGAACTGGATAAGGCCGGCTTCATCAAGAGACAG
CTGGTGGAAACCCGGCAGATCACAAAGCACGTGGCACAGATCCTGGACTCCCGGATGAACACTAAGTACG
ACGAGAATGACAAGCTGATCCGGGAAGTGAAAGTGATCACCCTGAAGTCCAAGCTGGTGTCCGATTTCCG
GAAGGATTTCCAGTTTTACAAAGTGCGCGAGATCAACAACTACCACCACGCCCACGACGCCTACCTGAAC
GCCGTCGTGGGAACCGCCCTGATCAAAAAGTACCCTAAGCTGGAAAGCGAGTTCGTGTACGGCGACTACA
AGGTGTACGACGTGCGGAAGATGATCGCCAAGAGCGAGCAGGAAATCGGCAAGGCTACCGCCAAGTACTT
CTTCTACAGCAACATCATGAACTTTTTCAAGACCGAGATTACCCTGGCCAACGGCGAGATCCGGAAGCGG
CCTCTGATCGAGACAAACGGCGAAACCGGGGAGATCGTGTGGGATAAGGGCCGGGATTTTGCCACCGTGC
GGAAAGTGCTGAGCATGCCCCAAGTGAATATCGTGAAAAAGACCGAGGTGCAGACAGGCGGCTTCAGCAA
AGAGTCTATCCTGCCCAAGAGGAACAGCGATAAGCTGATCGCCAGAAAGAAGGACTGGGACCCTAAGAAG
TACGGCGGCTTCGACAGCCCCACCGTGGCCTATTCTGTGCTGGTGGTGGCCAAAGTGGAAAAGGGCAAGT
CCAAGAAACTGAAGAGTGTGAAAGAGCTGCTGGGGATCACCATCATGGAAAGAAGCAGCTTCGAGAAGAA
TCCCATCGACTTTCTGGAAGCCAAGGGCTACAAAGAAGTGAAAAAGGACCTGATCATCAAGCTGCCTAAG
TACTCCCTGTTCGAGCTGGAAAACGGCCGGAAGAGAATGCTGGCCTCTGCCGGCGAACTGCAGAAGGGAA
ACGAACTGGCCCTGCCCTCCAAATATGTGAACTTCCTGTACCTGGCCAGCCACTATGAGAAGCTGAAGGG
CTCCCCCGAGGATAATGAGCAGAAACAGCTGTTTGTGGAACAGCACAAGCACTACCTGGACGAGATCATC
GAGCAGATCAGCGAGTTCTCCAAGAGAGTGATCCTGGCCGACGCTAATCTGGACAAAGTGCTGTCCGCCT
ACAACAAGCACCGGGATAAGCCCATCAGAGAGCAGGCCGAGAATATCATCCACCTGTTTACCCTGACCAA
TCTGGGAGCCCCTGCCGCCTTCAAGTACTTTGACACCACCATCGACCGGAAGAGGTACACCAGCACCAAA
GAGGTGCTGGACGCCACCCTGATCCACCAGAGCATCACCGGCCTGTACGAGACACGGATCGACCTGTCTC
AGCTGGGAGGCGACAAAAGGCCGGCGGCCACGAAAAAGGCCGGCCAGGCAAAAAAGAAAAAGGAATTCGG
CAGTGGAGAGGGCAGAGGAAGTCTGCTAACATGCGGTGACGTCGAGGAGAATCCTGGCCCAGTGAGCAAG
GGCGAGGAGCTGTTCACCGGGGTGGTGCCCATCCTGGTCGAGCTGGACGGCGACGTAAACGGCCACAAGT
TCAGCGTGTCCGGCGAGGGCGAGGGCGATGCCACCTACGGCAAGCTGACCCTGAAGTTCATCTGCACCAC
CGGCAAGCTGCCCGTGCCCTGGCCCACCCTCGTGACCACCCTGACCTACGGCGTGCAGTGCTTCAGCCGC
TACCCCGACCACATGAAGCAGCACGACTTCTTCAAGTCCGCCATGCCCGAAGGCTACGTCCAGGAGCGCA
CCATCTTCTTCAAGGACGACGGCAACTACAAGACCCGCGCCGAGGTGAAGTTCGAGGGCGACACCCTGGT
GAACCGCATCGAGCTGAAGGGCATCGACTTCAAGGAGGACGGCAACATCCTGGGGCACAAGCTGGAGTAC
AACTACAACAGCCACAACGTCTATATCATGGCCGACAAGCAGAAGAACGGCATCAAGGTGAACTTCAAGA
TCCGCCACAACATCGAGGACGGCAGCGTGCAGCTCGCCGACCACTACCAGCAGAACACCCCCATCGGCGA
CGGCCCCGTGCTGCTGCCCGACAACCACTACCTGAGCACCCAGTCCGCCCTGAGCAAAGACCCCAACGAG
AAGCGCGATCACATGGTCCTGCTGGAGTTCGTGACCGCCGCCGGGATCACTCTCGGCATGGACGAGCTGT
ACAAGGAATTCTAACTAGAGCTCGCTGATCAGCCTCGACTGTGCCTTCTAGTTGCCAGCCATCTGTTGTT
TGCCCCTCCCCCGTGCCTTCCTTGACCCTGGAAGGTGCCACTCCCACTGTCCTTTCCTAATAAAATGAGG
AAATTGCATCGCATTGTCTGAGTAGGTGTCATTCTATTCTGGGGGGTGGGGTGGGGCAGGACAGCAAGGG
GGAGGATTGGGAAGAGAATAGCAGGCATGCTGGGGAGCGGCCGCAGGAACCCCTAGTGATGGAGTTGGCC
ACTCCCTCTCTGCGCGCTCGCTCGCTCACTGAGGCCGGGCGACCAAAGGTCGCCCGACGCCCGGGCTTTG
CCCGGGCGGCCTCAGTGAGCGAGCGAGCGCGCAGCTGCCTGCAGGGGCGCCTGATGCGGTATTTTCTCCT
TACGCATCTGTGCGGTATTTCACACCGCATA
[142 nt withheld, positions 6752-6893]
C
[141 nt withheld, positions 6895-7035]
CCTTTGACGTTGGAGTCCACGTTCTTT
[37 nt withheld, positions 7063-7099]
ACCCTATCTCGGGCTATTCTTTTGATTTATAAGGGATTTTGCCGATTTCGGCCTATTGGTTAAAAAATGA
GCTGATTTAACAAAAATTTAACGCGAATTTTAACAAAATATTAACGTTTACAATTTTATGGTGCACTCTC
AGTACAATCTGCTCTGATGCCGCATAGTTAAGCCAGCCCCGACACCCGCCAACACCCGCTGACGCGCCCT
GACGGGCTTGTCTGCTCCCGGCATCCGCTTACAGACAAGCTGTGACCGTCTCCGGGAGCTGCATGTGTCA
GAGGTTTTCACCGTCATCACCGAAACGCGCGAGACGAAAGGGCCTCGTGATACGCCTATTTTTATAGGTT
AATGTCATGATAATAATGGTTTCTTAGACGTCAGGTGGCACTTTTCGGGGAAATGTGCGCGGAACCCCTA
TTTGTTTATTTTTCTAAATACATTCAAATATGTATCCGCTCATGAGACAATAACCCTGATAAATGCTTCA
ATAATATTGAAAAAGGAAGAGTATGAGTATTCAACATTTCCGTGTCGCCCTTATTCCCTTTTTTGCGGCA
TTTTGCCTTCCTGTTTTTGCTCACCCAGAAACGCTGGTGAAAGTAAAAGATGCTGAAGATCAGTTGGGTG
CACGAGTGGGTTACATCGAACTGGATCTCAACAGCGGTAAGATCCTTGAGAGTTTTCGCCCCGAAGAACG
TTTTCCAATGATGAGCACTTTTAAAGTTCTGCTATGTGGCGCGGTATTATCCCGTATTGACGCCGGGCAA
GAGCAACTCGGTCGCCGCATACACTATTCTCAGAATGACTTGGTTGAGTACTCACCAGTCACAGAAAAGC
ATCTTACGGATGGCATGACAGTAAGAGAATTATGCAGTGCTGCCATAACCATGAGTGATAACACTGCGGC
CAACTTACTTCTGACAACGATCGGAGGACCGAAGGAGCTAACCGCTTTTTTGCACAACATGGGGGATCAT
GTAACTCGCCTTGATCGTTGGGAACCGGAGCTGAATGAAGCCATACCAAACGACGAGCGTGACACCACGA
TGCCTGTAGCAATGGCAACAACGTTGCGCAAACTATTAACTGGCGAACTACTTACTCTAGCTTCCCGGCA
ACAATTAATAGACTGGATGGAGGCGGATAAAGTTGCAGGACCACTTCTGCGCTCGGCCCTTCCGGCTGGC
TGGTTTATTGCTGATAAATCTGGAGCCGGTGAGCGTGGAAGCCGCGGTATCATTGCAGCACTGGGGCCAG
ATGGTAAGCCCTCCCGTATCGTAGTTATCTACACGACGGGGAGTCAGGCAACTATGGATGAACGAAATAG
ACAGATCGCTGAGATAGGTGCCTCACTGATTAAGCATTGGTAACTGTCAGACCAAGTTTACTCATATATA
CTTTAGATTGATTTAAAACTTCATTTTTAATTTAAAAGGATCTAGGTGAAGATCCTTTTTGATAATCTCA
TGACCAAAATCCCTTAACGTGAGTTTTCGTTCCACTGAGCGTCAGACCCCGTAGAAAAGATCAAAGGATC
TTCTTGAGATCCTTTTTTTCTGCGCGTAATCTGCTGCTTGCAAACAAAAAAACCACCGCTACCAGCGGTG
GTTTGTTTGCCGGATCAAGAGCTACCAACTCTTTTTCCGAAGGTAACTGGCTTCAGCAGAGCGCAGATAC
CAAATACTGTCCTTCTAGTGTAGCCGTAGTTAGGCCACCACTTCAAGAACTCTGTAGCACCGCCTACATA
CCTCGCTCTGCTAATCCTGTTACCAGTGGCTGCTGCCAGTGGCGATAAGTCGTGTCTTACCGGGTTGGAC
TCAAGACGATAGTTACCGGATAAGGCGCAGCGGTCGGGCTGAACGGGGGGTTCGTGCACACAGCCCAGCT
TGGAGCGAACGACCTACACCGAACTGAGATACCTACAGCGTGAGCTATGAGAAAGCGCCACGCTTCCCGA
AGGGAGAAAGGCGGACAGGTATCCGGTAAGCGGCAGGGTCGGAACAGGAGAGCGCACGAGGGAGCTTCCA
GGGGGAAACGCCTGGTATCTTTATAGTCCTGTCGGGTTTCGCCACCTCTGACTTGAGCGTCGATTTTTGT
GATGCTCGTCAGGGGGGCGGAGCCTATGGAAAAACGCCAGCAACGCGGCCTTTTTACGGTTCCTGGCCTT
TTGCTGGCCTTTTGCTCACATGT
