Features (pLannotate 1.2.2; 19 found; start..end, strand, type, name):
      1..241     +  promoter       U6 promoter: RNA polymerase III promoter for human U6 snRNA
    271..346     +  misc_RNA       gRNA scaffold: guide RNA scaffold for the Streptococcus pyogenes CRISPR/Cas9 system
    353..396     +  misc_RNA       gRNA scaffold (fragment): guide RNA scaffold for the Streptococcus pyogenes CRISPR/Cas9 system
    443..728     +  enhancer       CMV enhancer: human cytomegalovirus immediate early enhancer; contains an 18-bp deletion relative to the standard CMV enhancer
    730..1007    +  promoter       chicken β-actin promoter: No description available
   1008..1235    +  intron         hybrid intron: hybrid between chicken β-actin (CBA) and minute virus of mice (MMV) introns (Gray et al., 2011)
   1373..2974    +  CDS            Cas9(N): N-terminal portion of Streptococcus pyogenes Cas9 (Zetsche et al., 2015)
   2975..5473    +  CDS            Cas9(C): C-terminal portion of Streptococcus pyogenes Cas9 (Zetsche et al., 2015)
   5474..5521    +  CDS            nucleoplasmin NLS: bipartite nuclear localization signal from nucleoplasmin
   5591..6304    +  CDS            EGFP: EGFP is a basic (constitutively fluorescent) green fluorescent protein published in 1996, derived from Aequorea victoria. It is reported to be a rapidly-maturing weak dimer with moderate acid sensitivity.
   6338..6449    +  polyA_signal   bGH poly(A) signal: bovine growth hormone polyadenylation signal
   6554..6694    +  repeat_region  AAV2 ITR: inverted terminal repeat of adeno-associated virus serotype 2 inverted
   6699..6750    -  misc_feature   bom (fragment): basis of mobility region from pBR322
   6769..7224    +  rep_origin     f1 ori (sequence partly withheld): f1 bacteriophage origin of replication; arrow indicates direction of (+) strand synthesis
   7225..7274    -  misc_feature   bom (fragment): basis of mobility region from pBR322
   7376..7411    -  CDS            rop (fragment): Rop protein, which maintains plasmids at low copy number; rop
   7506..7610    +  promoter       AmpR promoter: bla
   7611..8471    +  CDS            AmpR: β-lactamase; bla; confers resistance to ampicillin, carbenicillin, and related antibiotics
   8642..9230    +  rep_origin     ori: high-copy-number ColE1/pMB1/pBR322/pUC origin of replication
>Addgene plasmid #127126 | px458_2A_GFP_sgRNA_NEMF | addgene full sequence | sequence record 252059 | Addgene NGS Result
GAGGGCCTATTTCCCATGATTCCTTCATATTTGCATATACGATACAAGGCTGTTAGAGAGATAATTGGAA
TTAATTTGACTGTAAACACAAAGATATTAGTACAAAATACGTGACGTAGAAAGTAATAATTTCTTGGGTA
GTTTGCAGTTTTAAAATTATGTTTTAAAATGGACTATCATATGCTTACCGTAACTTGAAAGTATTTCGAT
TTCTTGGCTTTATATATCTTGTGGAAAGGACGAAACACCGCTAGACGGCATCATATTCTTGTTTTAGAGC
TAGAAATAGCAAGTTAAAATAAGGCTAGTCCGTTATCAACTTGAAAAAGTGGCACCGAGTCGGTGCTTTT
TTGTTTTAGAGCTAGAAATAGCAAGTTAAAATAAGGCTAGTCCGTTTTTAGCGCGTGCGCCAATTCTGCA
GACAAATGGCTCTAGAGGTACCCGTTACATAACTTACGGTAAATGGCCCGCCTGGCTGACCGCCCAACGA
CCCCCGCCCATTGACGTCAATAGTAACGCCAATAGGGACTTTCCATTGACGTCAATGGGTGGAGTATTTA
CGGTAAACTGCCCACTTGGCAGTACATCAAGTGTATCATATGCCAAGTACGCCCCCTATTGACGTCAATG
ACGGTAAATGGCCCGCCTGGCATTGTGCCCAGTACATGACCTTATGGGACTTTCCTACTTGGCAGTACAT
CTACGTATTAGTCATCGCTATTACCATGGTCGAGGTGAGCCCCACGTTCTGCTTCACTCTCCCCATCTCC
CCCCCCTCCCCACCCCCAATTTTGTATTTATTTATTTTTTAATTATTTTGTGCAGCGATGGGGGCGGGGG
GGGGGGGGGGGCGCGCGCCRGGGGGGGGGGGGGGGGGSGGGGGGSGGGGSGGGGSGAGGCGGAGAGGTGC
GGCGGCAGCCAATCAGAGCGGCGCGCTCCGAAAGTTTCCTTTTATGGCGAGGCGGCGGCGGCGGCGGCCC
TATAAAAAGCGAAGCGCGCGGCGGGCGGGAGTCGCTGCGCGCTGCCTTCGCCCCGTGCCCCGCTCCGCCG
CCGCCTCGCGCCGCCCGCCCCGGCTCTGACTGACCGCGTTACTCCCACAGGTGAGCGGGCGGGACGGCCC
TTCTCCTCCGGGCTGTAATTAGCTGAGCAAGAGGTAAGGGTTTAAGGGATGGTTGGTTGGTGGGGTATTA
ATGTTTAATTACCTGGAGCACCTGCCTGAAATCACTTTTTTTCAGGTTGGACCGGTGCCACCATGGACTA
TAAGGACCACGACGGAGACTACAAGGATCATGATATTGATTACAAAGACGATGACGATAAGATGGCCCCA
AAGAAGAAGCGGAAGGTCGGTATCCACGGAGTCCCAGCAGCCGACAAGAAGTACAGCATCGGCCTGGACA
TCGGCACCAACTCTGTGGGCTGGGCCGTGATCACCGACGAGTACAAGGTGCCCAGCAAGAAATTCAAGGT
GCTGGGCAACACCGACCGGCACAGCATCAAGAAGAACCTGATCGGAGCCCTGCTGTTCGACAGCGGCGAA
ACAGCCGAGGCCACCCGGCTGAAGAGAACCGCCAGAAGAAGATACACCAGACGGAAGAACCGGATCTGCT
ATCTGCAAGAGATCTTCAGCAACGAGATGGCCAAGGTGGACGACAGCTTCTTCCACAGACTGGAAGAGTC
CTTCCTGGTGGAAGAGGATAAGAAGCACGAGCGGCACCCCATCTTCGGCAACATCGTGGACGAGGTGGCC
TACCACGAGAAGTACCCCACCATCTACCACCTGAGAAAGAAACTGGTGGACAGCACCGACAAGGCCGACC
TGCGGCTGATCTATCTGGCCCTGGCCCACATGATCAAGTTCCGGGGCCACTTCCTGATCGAGGGCGACCT
GAACCCCGACAACAGCGACGTGGACAAGCTGTTCATCCAGCTGGTGCAGACCTACAACCAGCTGTTCGAG
GAAAACCCCATCAACGCCAGCGGCGTGGACGCCAAGGCCATCCTGTCTGCCAGACTGAGCAAGAGCAGAC
GGCTGGAAAATCTGATCGCCCAGCTGCCCGGCGAGAAGAAGAATGGCCTGTTCGGAAACCTGATTGCCCT
GAGCCTGGGCCTGACCCCCAACTTCAAGAGCAACTTCGACCTGGCCGAGGATGCCAAACTGCAGCTGAGC
AAGGACACCTACGACGACGACCTGGACAACCTGCTGGCCCAGATCGGCGACCAGTACGCCGACCTGTTTC
TGGCCGCCAAGAACCTGTCCGACGCCATCCTGCTGAGCGACATCCTGAGAGTGAACACCGAGATCACCAA
GGCCCCCCTGAGCGCCTCTATGATCAAGAGATACGACGAGCACCACCAGGACCTGACCCTGCTGAAAGCT
CTCGTGCGGCAGCAGCTGCCTGAGAAGTACAAAGAGATTTTCTTCGACCAGAGCAAGAACGGCTACGCCG
GCTACATTGACGGCGGAGCCAGCCAGGAAGAGTTCTACAAGTTCATCAAGCCCATCCTGGAAAAGATGGA
CGGCACCGAGGAACTGCTCGTGAAGCTGAACAGAGAGGACCTGCTGCGGAAGCAGCGGACCTTCGACAAC
GGCAGCATCCCCCACCAGATCCACCTGGGAGAGCTGCACGCCATTCTGCGGCGGCAGGAAGATTTTTACC
CATTCCTGAAGGACAACCGGGAAAAGATCGAGAAGATCCTGACCTTCCGCATCCCCTACTACGTGGGCCC
TCTGGCCAGGGGAAACAGCAGATTCGCCTGGATGACCAGAAAGAGCGAGGAAACCATCACCCCCTGGAAC
TTCGAGGAAGTGGTGGACAAGGGCGCTTCCGCCCAGAGCTTCATCGAGCGGATGACCAACTTCGATAAGA
ACCTGCCCAACGAGAAGGTGCTGCCCAAGCACAGCCTGCTGTACGAGTACTTCACCGTGTATAACGAGCT
GACCAAAGTGAAATACGTGACCGAGGGAATGAGAAAGCCCGCCTTCCTGAGCGGCGAGCAGAAAAAGGCC
ATCGTGGACCTGCTGTTCAAGACCAACCGGAAAGTGACCGTGAAGCAGCTGAAAGAGGACTACTTCAAGA
AAATCGAGTGCTTCGACTCCGTGGAAATCTCCGGCGTGGAAGATCGGTTCAACGCCTCCCTGGGCACATA
CCACGATCTGCTGAAAATTATCAAGGACAAGGACTTCCTGGACAATGAGGAAAACGAGGACATTCTGGAA
GATATCGTGCTGACCCTGACACTGTTTGAGGACAGAGAGATGATCGAGGAACGGCTGAAAACCTATGCCC
ACCTGTTCGACGACAAAGTGATGAAGCAGCTGAAGCGGCGGAGATACACCGGCTGGGGCAGGCTGAGCCG
GAAGCTGATCAACGGCATCCGGGACAAGCAGTCCGGCAAGACAATCCTGGATTTCCTGAAGTCCGACGGC
TTCGCCAACAGAAACTTCATGCAGCTGATCCACGACGACAGCCTGACCTTTAAAGAGGACATCCAGAAAG
CCCAGGTGTCCGGCCAGGGCGATAGCCTGCACGAGCACATTGCCAATCTGGCCGGCAGCCCCGCCATTAA
GAAGGGCATCCTGCAGACAGTGAAGGTGGTGGACGAGCTCGTGAAAGTGATGGGCCGGCACAAGCCCGAG
AACATCGTGATCGAAATGGCCAGAGAGAACCAGACCACCCAGAAGGGACAGAAGAACAGCCGCGAGAGAA
TGAAGCGGATCGAAGAGGGCATCAAAGAGCTGGGCAGCCAGATCCTGAAAGAACACCCCGTGGAAAACAC
CCAGCTGCAGAACGAGAAGCTGTACCTGTACTACCTGCAGAATGGGCGGGATATGTACGTGGACCAGGAA
CTGGACATCAACCGGCTGTCCGACTACGATGTGGACCATATCGTGCCTCAGAGCTTTCTGAAGGACGACT
CCATCGACAACAAGGTGCTGACCAGAAGCGACAAGAACCGGGGCAAGAGCGACAACGTGCCCTCCGAAGA
GGTCGTGAAGAAGATGAAGAACTACTGGCGGCAGCTGCTGAACGCCAAGCTGATTACCCAGAGAAAGTTC
GACAATCTGACCAAGGCCGAGAGAGGCGGCCTGAGCGAACTGGATAAGGCCGGCTTCATCAAGAGACAGC
TGGTGGAAACCCGGCAGATCACAAAGCACGTGGCACAGATCCTGGACTCCCGGATGAACACTAAGTACGA
CGAGAATGACAAGCTGATCCGGGAAGTGAAAGTGATCACCCTGAAGTCCAAGCTGGTGTCCGATTTCCGG
AAGGATTTCCAGTTTTACAAAGTGCGCGAGATCAACAACTACCACCACGCCCACGACGCCTACCTGAACG
CCGTCGTGGGAACCGCCCTGATCAAAAAGTACCCTAAGCTGGAAAGCGAGTTCGTGTACGGCGACTACAA
GGTGTACGACGTGCGGAAGATGATCGCCAAGAGCGAGCAGGAAATCGGCAAGGCTACCGCCAAGTACTTC
TTCTACAGCAACATCATGAACTTTTTCAAGACCGAGATTACCCTGGCCAACGGCGAGATCCGGAAGCGGC
CTCTGATCGAGACAAACGGCGAAACCGGGGAGATCGTGTGGGATAAGGGCCGGGATTTTGCCACCGTGCG
GAAAGTGCTGAGCATGCCCCAAGTGAATATCGTGAAAAAGACCGAGGTGCAGACAGGCGGCTTCAGCAAA
GAGTCTATCCTGCCCAAGAGGAACAGCGATAAGCTGATCGCCAGAAAGAAGGACTGGGACCCTAAGAAGT
ACGGCGGCTTCGACAGCCCCACCGTGGCCTATTCTGTGCTGGTGGTGGCCAAAGTGGAAAAGGGCAAGTC
CAAGAAACTGAAGAGTGTGAAAGAGCTGCTGGGGATCACCATCATGGAAAGAAGCAGCTTCGAGAAGAAT
CCCATCGACTTTCTGGAAGCCAAGGGCTACAAAGAAGTGAAAAAGGACCTGATCATCAAGCTGCCTAAGT
ACTCCCTGTTCGAGCTGGAAAACGGCCGGAAGAGAATGCTGGCCTCTGCCGGCGAACTGCAGAAGGGAAA
CGAACTGGCCCTGCCCTCCAAATATGTGAACTTCCTGTACCTGGCCAGCCACTATGAGAAGCTGAAGGGC
TCCCCCGAGGATAATGAGCAGAAACAGCTGTTTGTGGAACAGCACAAGCACTACCTGGACGAGATCATCG
AGCAGATCAGCGAGTTCTCCAAGAGAGTGATCCTGGCCGACGCTAATCTGGACAAAGTGCTGTCCGCCTA
CAACAAGCACCGGGATAAGCCCATCAGAGAGCAGGCCGAGAATATCATCCACCTGTTTACCCTGACCAAT
CTGGGAGCCCCTGCCGCCTTCAAGTACTTTGACACCACCATCGACCGGAAGAGGTACACCAGCACCAAAG
AGGTGCTGGACGCCACCCTGATCCACCAGAGCATCACCGGCCTGTACGAGACACGGATCGACCTGTCTCA
GCTGGGAGGCGACAAAAGGCCGGCGGCCACGAAAAAGGCCGGCCAGGCAAAAAAGAAAAAGGAATTCGGC
AGTGGAGAGGGCAGAGGAAGTCTGCTAACATGCGGTGACGTCGAGGAGAATCCTGGCCCAGTGAGCAAGG
GCGAGGAGCTGTTCACCGGGGTGGTGCCCATCCTGGTCGAGCTGGACGGCGACGTAAACGGCCACAAGTT
CAGCGTGTCCGGCGAGGGCGAGGGCGATGCCACCTACGGCAAGCTGACCCTGAAGTTCATCTGCACCACC
GGCAAGCTGCCCGTGCCCTGGCCCACCCTCGTGACCACCCTGACCTACGGCGTGCAGTGCTTCAGCCGCT
ACCCCGACCACATGAAGCAGCACGACTTCTTCAAGTCCGCCATGCCCGAAGGCTACGTCCAGGAGCGCAC
CATCTTCTTCAAGGACGACGGCAACTACAAGACCCGCGCCGAGGTGAAGTTCGAGGGCGACACCCTGGTG
AACCGCATCGAGCTGAAGGGCATCGACTTCAAGGAGGACGGCAACATCCTGGGGCACAAGCTGGAGTACA
ACTACAACAGCCACAACGTCTATATCATGGCCGACAAGCAGAAGAACGGCATCAAGGTGAACTTCAAGAT
CCGCCACAACATCGAGGACGGCAGCGTGCAGCTCGCCGACCACTACCAGCAGAACACCCCCATCGGCGAC
GGCCCCGTGCTGCTGCCCGACAACCACTACCTGAGCACCCAGTCCGCCCTGAGCAAAGACCCCAACGAGA
AGCGCGATCACATGGTCCTGCTGGAGTTCGTGACCGCCGCCGGGATCACTCTCGGCATGGACGAGCTGTA
CAAGGAATTCTAACTAGAGCTCGCTGATCAGCCTCGACTGTGCCTTCTAGTTGCCAGCCATCTGTTGTTT
GCCCCTCCCCCGTGCCTTCCTTGACCCTGGAAGGTGCCACTCCCACTGTCCTTTCCTAATAAAATGAGGA
AATTGCATCGCATTGTCTGAGTAGGTGTCATTCTATTCTGGGGGGTGGGGTGGGGCAGGACAGCAAGGGG
GAGGATTGGGAAGAGAATAGCAGGCATGCTGGGGAGCGGCCGCAGGAACCCCTAGTGATGGAGTTGGCCA
CTCCCTCTCTGCGCGCTCGCTCGCTCACTGAGGCCGGGCGACCAAAGGTCGCCCGACGCCCGGGCTTTGC
CCGGGCGGCCTCAGTGAGCGAGCGAGCGCGCAGCTGCCTGCAGGGGCGCCTGATGCGGTATTTTCTCCTT
ACGCATCTGTGCGGTATTTCACACCGCATA
[95 nt withheld, positions 6751-6845]
T
[46 nt withheld, positions 6847-6892]
C
[141 nt withheld, positions 6894-7034]
CCTTTGACGTTGGAGTCCACGTTCTTT
[37 nt withheld, positions 7062-7098]
ACTCTATCTCGGGCTATTCTTTTGATTTATAAGGGATTTTGCCGATTTCGGTCTATTGGTTAAAAAATGA
GCTGATTTAACAAAAATTTAACGCGAATTTTAACAAAATATTAACGTTTACAATTTTATGGTGCACTCTC
AGTACAATCTGCTCTGATGCCGCATAGTTAAGCCAGCCCCGACACCCGCCAACACCCGCTGACGCGCCCT
GACGGGCTTGTCTGCTCCCGGCATCCGCTTACAGACAAGCTGTGACCGTCTCCGGGAGCTGCATGTGTCA
GAGGTTTTCACCGTCATCACCGAAACGCGCGAGACGAAAGGGCCTCGTGATACGCCTATTTTTATAGGTT
AATGTCATGATAATAATGGTTTCTTAGACGTCAGGTGGCACTTTTCGGGGAAATGTGCGCGGAACCCCTA
TTTGTTTATTTTTCTAAATACATTCAAATATGTATCCGCTCATGAGACAATAACCCTGATAAATGCTTCA
ATAATATTGAAAAAGGAAGAGTATGAGTATTCAACATTTCCGTGTCGCCCTTATTCCCTTTTTTGCGGCA
TTTTGCCTTCCTGTTTTTGCTCACCCAGAAACGCTGGTGAAAGTAAAAGATGCTGAAGATCAGTTGGGTG
CACGAGTGGGTTACATCGAACTGGATCTCAACAGCGGTAAGATCCTTGAGAGTTTTCGCCCCGAAGAACG
TTTTCCAATGATGAGCACTTTTAAAGTTCTGCTATGTGGCGCGGTATTATCCCGTATTGACGCCGGGCAA
GAGCAACTCGGTCGCCGCATACACTATTCTCAGAATGACTTGGTTGAGTACTCACCAGTCACAGAAAAGC
ATCTTACGGATGGCATGACAGTAAGAGAATTATGCAGTGCTGCCATAACCATGAGTGATAACACTGCGGC
CAACTTACTTCTGACAACGATCGGAGGACCGAAGGAGCTAACCGCTTTTTTGCACAACATGGGGGATCAT
GTAACTCGCCTTGATCGTTGGGAACCGGAGCTGAATGAAGCCATACCAAACGACGAGCGTGACACCACGA
TGCCTGTAGCAATGGCAACAACGTTGCGCAAACTATTAACTGGCGAACTACTTACTCTAGCTTCCCGGCA
ACAATTAATAGACTGGATGGAGGCGGATAAAGTTGCAGGACCACTTCTGCGCTCGGCCCTTCCGGCTGGC
TGGTTTATTGCTGATAAATCTGGAGCCGGTGAGCGTGGAAGCCGCGGTATCATTGCAGCACTGGGGCCAG
ATGGTAAGCCCTCCCGTATCGTAGTTATCTACACGACGGGGAGTCAGGCAACTATGGATGAACGAAATAG
ACAGATCGCTGAGATAGGTGCCTCACTGATTAAGCATTGGTAACTGTCAGACCAAGTTTACTCATATATA
CTTTAGATTGATTTAAAACTTCATTTTTAATTTAAAAGGATCTAGGTGAAGATCCTTTTTGATAATCTCA
TGACCAAAATCCCTTAACGTGAGTTTTCGTTCCACTGAGCGTCAGACCCCGTAGAAAAGATCAAAGGATC
TTCTTGAGATCCTTTTTTTCTGCGCGTAATCTGCTGCTTGCAAACAAAAAAACCACCGCTACCAGCGGTG
GTTTGTTTGCCGGATCAAGAGCTACCAACTCTTTTTCCGAAGGTAACTGGCTTCAGCAGAGCGCAGATAC
CAAATACTGTTCTTCTAGTGTAGCCGTAGTTAGGCCACCACTTCAAGAACTCTGTAGCACCGCCTACATA
CCTCGCTCTGCTAATCCTGTTACCAGTGGCTGCTGCCAGTGGCGATAAGTCGTGTCTTACCGGGTTGGAC
TCAAGACGATAGTTACCGGATAAGGCGCAGCGGTCGGGCTGAACGGGGGGTTCGTGCACACAGCCCAGCT
TGGAGCGAACGACCTACACCGAACTGAGATACCTACAGCGTGAGCTATGAGAAAGCGCCACGCTTCCCGA
AGGGAGAAAGGCGGACAGGTATCCGGTAAGCGGCAGGGTCGGAACAGGAGAGCGCACGAGGGAGCTTCCA
GGGGGAAACGCCTGGTATCTTTATAGTCCTGTCGGGTTTCGCCACCTCTGACTTGAGCGTCGATTTTTGT
GATGCTCGTCAGGGGGGCGGAGCCTATGGAAAAACGCCAGCAACGCGGCCTTTTTACGGTTCCTGGCCTT
TTGCTGGCCTTTTGCTCACATGT
